>Addgene plasmid #42513 | pLHCX-Flag-mPKM2(C358S) | addgene partial sequence | sequence record 60112 | LNCX 5'-AGCTCGTTTAGTGAACCGTCAGATC-3'
GCTGTTTTGACCTCCATAGAAGACACCGGGACCGATCCAGCCTCCGCGGCCCCAAGCTTGTTAACGCCAC
CATGGACTACAAAGACGATGACGATAAAGCAAGGGATCCACTAGTAACGGCCGCCAGTGTGCTGGAATTC
ATGCCGAAGCCACACAGTGAAGCAGGGACTGCCTTCATTCAGACCCAGCAGCTCCATGCAGCCATGGCTG
ACACCTTCCTGGAACACATGTGCCGCCTGGACATTGACTCTGCCCCCATCACGGCCCGCAACACTGGCAT
CATTTGTACCATTGGGCCTGCTTCCCGATCTGTGGAGATGCTGAAGGAGATGATTAAGTCTGGAATGAAT
GTGGCTCGGCTGAATTTCTCTCATGGAACCCATGAGTACCATGCAGAGACCATCAAGAATGTCCGTGAAG
CCACAGAAAGCTTTGCATCTGATCCCATTCTCTACCGTCCTGTTGCGGTGGCTCTGGATACAAAGGGACC
TGAGATCCGGACTGGACTCATCAAGGGCAGCGGCACCGCTGAGGTGGAGCTGAAGAAGGGAGCCACTCTG
AAGATCACCCTGGACAACGCTTACATGGAGAAGTGTGACGAGAACATCCTGTGGCTGGACTACAAGAACA
TCTGCAAGGTGGTGGAGGTGGGCAGCAAGATCTACGTGGACGATGGGCTCATCTCACTGCAGGTGAAGGA
GAAAGGCGCTGACTTCCTGGTGACGGAGGTGGAGAATGGTGGCTCCTTGGGCAGCAAGAAGGGCGTGAAC
CTGCCGGGCGCTGCTGTGGATCTCCCCGCTGTGTCGGAAAAGGACATCCAGGACCTGAAGTTTGGGGTGG
AGCAGGATGTGGACATGGTGTTTGCATCTTTCATCCGCAAGG
