>Addgene plasmid #42513 | pLHCX-Flag-mPKM2(C358S) | addgene partial sequence | sequence record 60542 | pLHCX-R1 5'-ACCTACAGGTGGGGTCTTTCATTCCC-3'
TAATAAATCTTTTATTTTATCGATTCAAGGTACAGGCACTACACGCATGGTGTTGGTGAATCCAGAGCCA
GGGCGCCACCCGGTCAGCACAATGACCACATCTCCCTTCTTGAAGAAGCCTCGGGCCTTGCCAACATCCA
TGGCCAAGTTTACACGAAGGTCGACATCCTCAGCCCAGGCATTCAGCACGGCATCCTTACACAGCACAGG
GAAGATGCCACGGTACAGATGGGCCTGGCGAGCAGTCTGGGGATTTCGAGTCACGGCAATGATAGGAGCC
CGAGGGCGGTACCTGGCCACTTGGTGAGCACTCCTGCCAGACTTGGTGAGCACGATAATGGCCCCACTGC
AGCACTTGAAGGAGGCCTCCACGGCACCCACGGCGGCAGCTTCTGTGGGGTCGCTGGTAATGGGCGCCAG
GCGGCGGAGTTCCTCGAATAGCTGCAAGTGGTAGATGGCAGCCTCTGCCTCTCGGGCAATCAGGTGCTGC
ATGCGAACAGCCTCCAGAGGGTAGTCCCCCTTGGCTGTTTCTCCAGACAGCATGATGCTGTCTGCTCCAT
CCAGGACTGCATTGGCCACATCACTGCCTTCAGCACGGGTGGGGCGTGGCTTCTTGATCATGCTCTCCAG
CATCTGTGTGGCACAGATGACAGGCTTCCCAGCTCGGTTGCATCGCCCGATCATCATCTTCTGAGCCAGG
AAGACCTTCTCTGCAGGAATCTCAATGCCCAGGTCACCACGAGCCACCATGATCCCATCACTGGCCTCCA
AGATCTCATCAAACCTGCGGACGCCTTCATGGTTCTCGATTTTGCTGATGATCTTGATGTTCTTGCCCTT
CTCTCCCAGCACCTTCCTGACTTCATGCACGTCGGCTGCCTTGCGGATGAAAGATGCAAACACCATGTCC
ACATCCTGCTCCACCCCAAACTTCAGGTC
