[The description below was written by a language model from this plasmid's Addgene catalogue record.]
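Description:
pLHCX-Flag-mPKM2(C358S) is a retroviral expression vector of about 8.4 kb built on the commercial pLHCX backbone (about 6.8 kb without insert). It is propagated in E. coli under ampicillin selection and is recorded as low copy. For mammalian cells it carries a hygromycin selectable marker, so transduced populations can be selected to obtain stable expression. As a retroviral transfer vector, it is meant to be packaged into viral particles in a suitable packaging cell line and delivered by infection, with the expression cassette integrating into the host genome. No feature table accompanies the record, so details such as the long terminal repeats, packaging signal and bacterial origin are not explicitly listed.

The payload is a roughly 1.6 kb mouse pyruvate kinase M2 (PKM2) coding sequence with cysteine 358 changed to serine, carrying an N-terminal Flag epitope tag for detection or immunoprecipitation. Expression is driven by a CMV promoter, and the insert sits between HpaI and ClaI sites, both of which were preserved. The depositor notes that the mutation was introduced by two-step PCR mutagenesis using the corresponding wild-type Flag-tagged PKM2 pLHCX construct as template. The associated publication concerns inhibition of PKM2 by reactive oxygen species and its contribution to cellular antioxidant responses. This suggests that the C358S mutant is used to test the role of this cysteine in oxidative regulation of the enzyme, typically by stable expression in cultured cells alongside the wild-type version, although the record itself does not spell out the experimental design.
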