Addgene plasmid #42513: pLHCX-Flag-mPKM2(C358S)
Depositing lab: Dimitrios Anastasiou. Depositing organization: MRC National Institute for Medical Research. Publication: Inhibition of pyruvate kinase M2 by reactive oxygen species contributes to cellular antioxidant responses. Anastasiou D, Poulogiannis G, Asara JM, Boxer MB, Jiang JK, Shen M, Bellinger G, Sasaki AT, Locasale JW, Auld DS, Thomas CJ, Vander Heiden MG, Cantley LC. Science. 2011 Dec 2;334(6060):1278-83. doi: 10.1126/science.1211485. Epub 2011 Nov 3. PubMed 22052977.
Backbone
  Vector backbone: pLHCX
  Backbone manufacturer: Clontech
  Backbone size w/o insert (bp): 6800
  Total vector size (bp): 8400
  Vector type: Retroviral
  Selectable markers: Hygromycin
Growth in bacteria
  Bacterial resistance: Ampicillin, 100 μg/mL
  Growth temperature: 37°C
  Growth strain: DH5alpha
  Copy number: Low Copy
Gene/Insert
  Gene/Insert name: Pyruvate Kinase M2 Cys358->Ser (alt name: PKM2 C358S mutant)
  Species: M. musculus (mouse)
  Insert size (bp): 1600
  Mutation: Changed Cysteine 358 to Serine
  Promoter: CMV
  Tag / fusion protein: Flag (N terminal on insert)
  Cloning method: Restriction Enzyme; 5′ cloning site HpaI (not destroyed); 3′ cloning site ClaI (not destroyed)
  Sequencing primers: 5′ AGCTCGTTTAGTGAACCGTCAGATC; 3′ ACCTACAGGTGGGGTCTTTCATTCCC
Terms and licenses: Academic/Nonprofit Terms; Industry Terms: Not Available to Industry
Depositor comments: Changed Cys358 codon to Ser358 by 2-step PCR mutagenesis using pLHCX-FT-PKM2 as template
How to cite: pLHCX-Flag-mPKM2(C358S) was a gift from Dimitrios Anastasiou (Addgene plasmid # 42513 ; http://n2t.net/addgene:42513 ; RRID:Addgene_42513)
